>Addgene plasmid #86319 | PX458_HMG20A_2 | addgene full sequence | sequence record 171046 | Addgene NGS Result
ACTGAGCGTCAGACCCCGTAGAAAAGATCAAAGGATCTTCTTGAGATCCTTTTTTTCTGCGCGTAATCTG
CTGCTTGCAAACAAAAAAACCACCGCTACCAGCGGTGGTTTGTTTGCCGGATCAAGAGCTACCAACTCTT
TTTCCGAAGGTAACTGGCTTCAGCAGAGCGCAGATACCAAATACTGTTCTTCTAGTGTAGCCGTAGTTAG
GCCACCACTTCAAGAACTCTGTAGCACCGCCTACATACCTCGCTCTGCTAATCCTGTTACCAGTGGCTGC
TGCCAGTGGCGATAAGTCGTGTCTTACCGGGTTGGACTCAAGACGATAGTTACCGGATAAGGCGCAGCGG
TCGGGCTGAACGGGGGGTTCGTGCACACAGCCCAGCTTGGAGCGAACGACCTACACCGAACTGAGATACC
TACAGCGTGAGCTATGAGAAAGCGCCACGCTTCCCGAAGGGAGAAAGGCGGACAGGTATCCGGTAAGCGG
CAGGGTCGGAACAGGAGAGCGCACGAGGGAGCTTCCAGGGGGAAACGCCTGGTATCTTTATAGTCCTGTC
GGGTTTCGCCACCTCTGACTTGAGCGTCGATTTTTGTGATGCTCGTCAGGGGGGCGGAGCCTATGGAAAA
ACGCCAGCAACGCGGCCTTTTTACGGTTCCTGGCCTTTTGCTGGCCTTTTGCTCACATGTGAGGGCCTAT
TTCCCATGATTCCTTCATATTTGCATATACGATACAAGGCTGTTAGAGAGATAATTGGAATTAATTTGAC
TGTAAACACAAAGATATTAGTACAAAATACGTGACGTAGAAAGTAATAATTTCTTGGGTAGTTTGCAGTT
TTAAAATTATGTTTTAAAATGGACTATCATATGCTTACCGTAACTTGAAAGTATTTCGATTTCTTGGCTT
TATATATCTTGTGGAAAGGACGAAACACCGACTCGATCGTTAGGGAAGTTTTAGAGCTAGAAATAGCAAG
TTAAAATAAGGCTAGTCCGTTATCAACTTGAAAAAGTGGCACCGAGTCGGTGCTTTTTTGTTTTAGAGCT
AGAAATAGCAAGTTAAAATAAGGCTAGTCCGTTTTTAGCGCGTGCGCCAATTCTGCAGACAAATGGCTCT
AGAGGTACCCGTTACATAACTTACGGTAAATGGCCCGCCTGGCTGACCGCCCAACGACCCCCGCCCATTG
ACGTCAATAGTAACGCCAATAGGGACTTTCCATTGACGTCAATGGGTGGAGTATTTACGGTAAACTGCCC
ACTTGGCAGTACATCAAGTGTATCATATGCCAAGTACGCCCCCTATTGACGTCAATGACGGTAAATGGCC
CGCCTGGCATTGTGCCCAGTACATGACCTTATGGGACTTTCCTACTTGGCAGTACATCTACGTATTAGTC
ATCGCTATTACCATGGTCGAGGTGAGCCCCACGTTCTGCTTCACTCTCCCCATCTCCCCCCCCTCCCCAC
CCCCAATTTTGTATTTATTTATTTTTTAATTATTTTGTGCAGCGATGGGGGCGGGGGGGGGGGGGGGGCG
CGCGCCAGGCGGGGCGGGGCGGGGCGAGGGGCGGGGCGGGGCGAGGCGGAGAGGTGCGGCGGCAGCCAAT
CAGAGCGGCGCGCTCCGAAAGTTTCCTTTTATGGCGAGGCGGCGGCGGCGGCGGCCCTATAAAAAGCGAA
GCGCGCGGCGGGCGGGAGTCGCTGCGCGCTGCCTTCGCCCCGTGCCCCGCTCCGCCGCCGCCTCGCGCCG
CCCGCCCCGGCTCTGACTGACCGCGTTACTCCCACAGGTGAGCGGGCGGGACGGCCCTTCTCCTCCGGGC
TGTAATTAGCTGAGCAAGAGGTAAGGGTTTAAGGGATGGTTGGTTGGTGGGGTATTAATGTTTAATTACC
TGGAGCACCTGCCTGAAATCACTTTTTTTCAGGTTGGACCGGTGCCACCATGGACTATAAGGACCACGAC
GGAGACTACAAGGATCATGATATTGATTACAAAGACGATGACGATAAGATGGCCCCAAAGAAGAAGCGGA
AGGTCGGTATCCACGGAGTCCCAGCAGCCGACAAGAAGTACAGCATCGGCCTGGACATCGGCACCAACTC
TGTGGGCTGGGCCGTGATCACCGACGAGTACAAGGTGCCCAGCAAGAAATTCAAGGTGCTGGGCAACACC
GACCGGCACAGCATCAAGAAGAACCTGATCGGAGCCCTGCTGTTCGACAGCGGCGAAACAGCCGAGGCCA
CCCGGCTGAAGAGAACCGCCAGAAGAAGATACACCAGACGGAAGAACCGGATCTGCTATCTGCAAGAGAT
CTTCAGCAACGAGATGGCCAAGGTGGACGACAGCTTCTTCCACAGACTGGAAGAGTCCTTCCTGGTGGAA
GAGGATAAGAAGCACGAGCGGCACCCCATCTTCGGCAACATCGTGGACGAGGTGGCCTACCACGAGAAGT
ACCCCACCATCTACCACCTGAGAAAGAAACTGGTGGACAGCACCGACAAGGCCGACCTGCGGCTGATCTA
TCTGGCCCTGGCCCACATGATCAAGTTCCGGGGCCACTTCCTGATCGAGGGCGACCTGAACCCCGACAAC
AGCGACGTGGACAAGCTGTTCATCCAGCTGGTGCAGACCTACAACCAGCTGTTCGAGGAAAACCCCATCA
ACGCCAGCGGCGTGGACGCCAAGGCCATCCTGTCTGCCAGACTGAGCAAGAGCAGACGGCTGGAAAATCT
GATCGCCCAGCTGCCCGGCGAGAAGAAGAATGGCCTGTTCGGAAACCTGATTGCCCTGAGCCTGGGCCTG
ACCCCCAACTTCAAGAGCAACTTCGACCTGGCCGAGGATGCCAAACTGCAGCTGAGCAAGGACACCTACG
ACGACGACCTGGACAACCTGCTGGCCCAGATCGGCGACCAGTACGCCGACCTGTTTCTGGCCGCCAAGAA
CCTGTCCGACGCCATCCTGCTGAGCGACATCCTGAGAGTGAACACCGAGATCACCAAGGCCCCCCTGAGC
GCCTCTATGATCAAGAGATACGACGAGCACCACCAGGACCTGACCCTGCTGAAAGCTCTCGTGCGGCAGC
AGCTGCCTGAGAAGTACAAAGAGATTTTCTTCGACCAGAGCAAGAACGGCTACGCCGGCTACATTGACGG
CGGAGCCAGCCAGGAAGAGTTCTACAAGTTCATCAAGCCCATCCTGGAAAAGATGGACGGCACCGAGGAA
CTGCTCGTGAAGCTGAACAGAGAGGACCTGCTGCGGAAGCAGCGGACCTTCGACAACGGCAGCATCCCCC
ACCAGATCCACCTGGGAGAGCTGCACGCCATTCTGCGGCGGCAGGAAGATTTTTACCCATTCCTGAAGGA
CAACCGGGAAAAGATCGAGAAGATCCTGACCTTCCGCATCCCCTACTACGTGGGCCCTCTGGCCAGGGGA
AACAGCAGATTCGCCTGGATGACCAGAAAGAGCGAGGAAACCATCACCCCCTGGAACTTCGAGGAAGTGG
TGGACAAGGGCGCTTCCGCCCAGAGCTTCATCGAGCGGATGACCAACTTCGATAAGAACCTGCCCAACGA
GAAGGTGCTGCCCAAGCACAGCCTGCTGTACGAGTACTTCACCGTGTATAACGAGCTGACCAAAGTGAAA
TACGTGACCGAGGGAATGAGAAAGCCCGCCTTCCTGAGCGGCGAGCAGAAAAAGGCCATCGTGGACCTGC
TGTTCAAGACCAACCGGAAAGTGACCGTGAAGCAGCTGAAAGAGGACTACTTCAAGAAAATCGAGTGCTT
CGACTCCGTGGAAATCTCCGGCGTGGAAGATCGGTTCAACGCCTCCCTGGGCACATACCACGATCTGCTG
AAAATTATCAAGGACAAGGACTTCCTGGACAATGAGGAAAACGAGGACATTCTGGAAGATATCGTGCTGA
CCCTGACACTGTTTGAGGACAGAGAGATGATCGAGGAACGGCTGAAAACCTATGCCCACCTGTTCGACGA
CAAAGTGATGAAGCAGCTGAAGCGGCGGAGATACACCGGCTGGGGCAGGCTGAGCCGGAAGCTGATCAAC
GGCATCCGGGACAAGCAGTCCGGCAAGACAATCCTGGATTTCCTGAAGTCCGACGGCTTCGCCAACAGAA
ACTTCATGCAGCTGATCCACGACGACAGCCTGACCTTTAAAGAGGACATCCAGAAAGCCCAGGTGTCCGG
CCAGGGCGATAGCCTGCACGAGCACATTGCCAATCTGGCCGGCAGCCCCGCCATTAAGAAGGGCATCCTG
CAGACAGTGAAGGTGGTGGACGAGCTCGTGAAAGTGATGGGCCGGCACAAGCCCGAGAACATCGTGATCG
AAATGGCCAGAGAGAACCAGACCACCCAGAAGGGACAGAAGAACAGCCGCGAGAGAATGAAGCGGATCGA
AGAGGGCATCAAAGAGCTGGGCAGCCAGATCCTGAAAGAACACCCCGTGGAAAACACCCAGCTGCAGAAC
GAGAAGCTGTACCTGTACTACCTGCAGAATGGGCGGGATATGTACGTGGACCAGGAACTGGACATCAACC
GGCTGTCCGACTACGATGTGGACCATATCGTGCCTCAGAGCTTTCTGAAGGACGACTCCATCGACAACAA
GGTGCTGACCAGAAGCGACAAGAACCGGGGCAAGAGCGACAACGTGCCCTCCGAAGAGGTCGTGAAGAAG
ATGAAGAACTACTGGCGGCAGCTGCTGAACGCCAAGCTGATTACCCAGAGAAAGTTCGACAATCTGACCA
AGGCCGAGAGAGGCGGCCTGAGCGAACTGGATAAGGCCGGCTTCATCAAGAGACAGCTGGTGGAAACCCG
GCAGATCACAAAGCACGTGGCACAGATCCTGGACTCCCGGATGAACACTAAGTACGACGAGAATGACAAG
CTGATCCGGGAAGTGAAAGTGATCACCCTGAAGTCCAAGCTGGTGTCCGATTTCCGGAAGGATTTCCAGT
TTTACAAAGTGCGCGAGATCAACAACTACCACCACGCCCACGACGCCTACCTGAACGCCGTCGTGGGAAC
CGCCCTGATCAAAAAGTACCCTAAGCTGGAAAGCGAGTTCGTGTACGGCGACTACAAGGTGTACGACGTG
CGGAAGATGATCGCCAAGAGCGAGCAGGAAATCGGCAAGGCTACCGCCAAGTACTTCTTCTACAGCAACA
TCATGAACTTTTTCAAGACCGAGATTACCCTGGCCAACGGCGAGATCCGGAAGCGGCCTCTGATCGAGAC
AAACGGCGAAACCGGGGAGATCGTGTGGGATAAGGGCCGGGATTTTGCCACCGTGCGGAAAGTGCTGAGC
ATGCCCCAAGTGAATATCGTGAAAAAGACCGAGGTGCAGACAGGCGGCTTCAGCAAAGAGTCTATCCTGC
CCAAGAGGAACAGCGATAAGCTGATCGCCAGAAAGAAGGACTGGGACCCTAAGAAGTACGGCGGCTTCGA
CAGCCCCACCGTGGCCTATTCTGTGCTGGTGGTGGCCAAAGTGGAAAAGGGCAAGTCCAAGAAACTGAAG
AGTGTGAAAGAGCTGCTGGGGATCACCATCATGGAAAGAAGCAGCTTCGAGAAGAATCCCATCGACTTTC
TGGAAGCCAAGGGCTACAAAGAAGTGAAAAAGGACCTGATCATCAAGCTGCCTAAGTACTCCCTGTTCGA
GCTGGAAAACGGCCGGAAGAGAATGCTGGCCTCTGCCGGCGAACTGCAGAAGGGAAACGAACTGGCCCTG
CCCTCCAAATATGTGAACTTCCTGTACCTGGCCAGCCACTATGAGAAGCTGAAGGGCTCCCCCGAGGATA
ATGAGCAGAAACAGCTGTTTGTGGAACAGCACAAGCACTACCTGGACGAGATCATCGAGCAGATCAGCGA
GTTCTCCAAGAGAGTGATCCTGGCCGACGCTAATCTGGACAAAGTGCTGTCCGCCTACAACAAGCACCGG
GATAAGCCCATCAGAGAGCAGGCCGAGAATATCATCCACCTGTTTACCCTGACCAATCTGGGAGCCCCTG
CCGCCTTCAAGTACTTTGACACCACCATCGACCGGAAGAGGTACACCAGCACCAAAGAGGTGCTGGACGC
CACCCTGATCCACCAGAGCATCACCGGCCTGTACGAGACACGGATCGACCTGTCTCAGCTGGGAGGCGAC
AAAAGGCCGGCGGCCACGAAAAAGGCCGGCCAGGCAAAAAAGAAAAAGGAATTCGGCAGTGGAGAGGGCA
GAGGAAGTCTGCTAACATGCGGTGACGTCGAGGAGAATCCTGGCCCAGTGAGCAAGGGCGAGGAGCTGTT
CACCGGGGTGGTGCCCATCCTGGTCGAGCTGGACGGCGACGTAAACGGCCACAAGTTCAGCGTGTCCGGC
GAGGGCGAGGGCGATGCCACCTACGGCAAGCTGACCCTGAAGTTCATCTGCACCACCGGCAAGCTGCCCG
TGCCCTGGCCCACCCTCGTGACCACCCTGACCTACGGCGTGCAGTGCTTCAGCCGCTACCCCGACCACAT
GAAGCAGCACGACTTCTTCAAGTCCGCCATGCCCGAAGGCTACGTCCAGGAGCGCACCATCTTCTTCAAG
GACGACGGCAACTACAAGACCCGCGCCGAGGTGAAGTTCGAGGGCGACACCCTGGTGAACCGCATCGAGC
TGAAGGGCATCGACTTCAAGGAGGACGGCAACATCCTGGGGCACAAGCTGGAGTACAACTACAACAGCCA
CAACGTCTATATCATGGCCGACAAGCAGAAGAACGGCATCAAGGTGAACTTCAAGATCCGCCACAACATC
GAGGACGGCAGCGTGCAGCTCGCCGACCACTACCAGCAGAACACCCCCATCGGCGACGGCCCCGTGCTGC
TGCCCGACAACCACTACCTGAGCACCCAGTCCGCCCTGAGCAAAGACCCCAACGAGAAGCGCGATCACAT
GGTCCTGCTGGAGTTCGTGACCGCCGCCGGGATCACTCTCGGCATGGACGAGCTGTACAAGGAATTCTAA
CTAGAGCTCGCTGATCAGCCTCGACTGTGCCTTCTAGTTGCCAGCCATCTGTTGTTTGCCCCTCCCCCGT
GCCTTCCTTGACCCTGGAAGGTGCCACTCCCACTGTCCTTTCCTAATAAAATGAGGAAATTGCATCGCAT
TGTCTGAGTAGGTGTCATTCTATTCTGGGGGGTGGGGTGGGGCAGGACAGCAAGGGGGAGGATTGGGAAG
AGAATAGCAGGCATGCTGGGGAGCGGCCGCAGGAACCCCTAGTGATGGAGTTGGCCACTCCCTCTCTGCG
CGCTCGCTCGCTCACTGAGGCCGGGCGACCAAAGGTCGCCCGACGCCCGGGCTTTGCCCGGGCGGCCTCA
GTGAGCGAGCGAGCGCGCAGCTGCCTGCAGGGGCGCCTGATGCGGTATTTTCTCCTTACGCATCTGTGCG
GTATTTCACACCGCATA
[95 nt withheld, positions 7438-7532]
T
[46 nt withheld, positions 7534-7579]
C
[141 nt withheld, positions 7581-7721]
CCTTTGACGTTGGAGTCCACGTTCTTT
[37 nt withheld, positions 7749-7785]
ACTCTATCTCGGGCTATTCTTTTGATTTATAAGGGATTTTGCCGATTTCGGTCTATTGGTTAAAAAATGA
GCTGATTTAACAAAAATTTAACGCGAATTTTAACAAAATATTAACGTTTACAATTTTATGGTGCACTCTC
AGTACAATCTGCTCTGATGCCGCATAGTTAAGCCAGCCCCGACACCCGCCAACACCCGCTGACGCGCCCT
GACGGGCTTGTCTGCTCCCGGCATCCGCTTACAGACAAGCTGTGACCGTCTCCGGGAGCTGCATGTGTCA
GAGGTTTTCACCGTCATCACCGAAACGCGCGAGACGAAAGGGCCTCGTGATACGCCTATTTTTATAGGTT
AATGTCATGATAATAATGGTTTCTTAGACGTCAGGTGGCACTTTTCGGGGAAATGTGCGCGGAACCCCTA
TTTGTTTATTTTTCTAAATACATTCAAATATGTATCCGCTCATGAGACAATAACCCTGATAAATGCTTCA
ATAATATTGAAAAAGGAAGAGTATGAGTATTCAACATTTCCGTGTCGCCCTTATTCCCTTTTTTGCGGCA
TTTTGCCTTCCTGTTTTTGCTCACCCAGAAACGCTGGTGAAAGTAAAAGATGCTGAAGATCAGTTGGGTG
CACGAGTGGGTTACATCGAACTGGATCTCAACAGCGGTAAGATCCTTGAGAGTTTTCGCCCCGAAGAACG
TTTTCCAATGATGAGCACTTTTAAAGTTCTGCTATGTGGCGCGGTATTATCCCGTATTGACGCCGGGCAA
GAGCAACTCGGTCGCCGCATACACTATTCTCAGAATGACTTGGTTGAGTACTCACCAGTCACAGAAAAGC
ATCTTACGGATGGCATGACAGTAAGAGAATTATGCAGTGCTGCCATAACCATGAGTGATAACACTGCGGC
CAACTTACTTCTGACAACGATCGGAGGACCGAAGGAGCTAACCGCTTTTTTGCACAACATGGGGGATCAT
GTAACTCGCCTTGATCGTTGGGAACCGGAGCTGAATGAAGCCATACCAAACGACGAGCGTGACACCACGA
TGCCTGTAGCAATGGCAACAACGTTGCGCAAACTATTAACTGGCGAACTACTTACTCTAGCTTCCCGGCA
ACAATTAATAGACTGGATGGAGGCGGATAAAGTTGCAGGACCACTTCTGCGCTCGGCCCTTCCGGCTGGC
TGGTTTATTGCTGATAAATCTGGAGCCGGTGAGCGTGGAAGCCGCGGTATCATTGCAGCACTGGGGCCAG
ATGGTAAGCCCTCCCGTATCGTAGTTATCTACACGACGGGGAGTCAGGCAACTATGGATGAACGAAATAG
ACAGATCGCTGAGATAGGTGCCTCACTGATTAAGCATTGGTAACTGTCAGACCAAGTTTACTCATATATA
CTTTAGATTGATTTAAAACTTCATTTTTAATTTAAAAGGATCTAGGTGAAGATCCTTTTTGATAATCTCA
TGACCAAAATCCCTTAACGTGAGTTTTCGTTCC
Features (pLannotate 1.2.2; 19 found; start..end, strand, type, name):
     41..629     +  rep_origin     ori: high-copy-number ColE1/pMB1/pBR322/pUC origin of replication
    691..931     +  promoter       U6 promoter: RNA polymerase III promoter for human U6 snRNA
    958..1033    +  misc_RNA       gRNA scaffold: guide RNA scaffold for the Streptococcus pyogenes CRISPR/Cas9 system
   1040..1083    +  misc_RNA       gRNA scaffold (fragment): guide RNA scaffold for the Streptococcus pyogenes CRISPR/Cas9 system
   1130..1415    +  enhancer       CMV enhancer: human cytomegalovirus immediate early enhancer; contains an 18-bp deletion relative to the standard CMV enhancer
   1417..1694    +  promoter       chicken β-actin promoter: No description available
   1695..1922    +  intron         hybrid intron: hybrid between chicken β-actin (CBA) and minute virus of mice (MMV) introns (Gray et al., 2011)
   2060..3661    +  CDS            Cas9(N): N-terminal portion of Streptococcus pyogenes Cas9 (Zetsche et al., 2015)
   3662..6160    +  CDS            Cas9(C): C-terminal portion of Streptococcus pyogenes Cas9 (Zetsche et al., 2015)
   6161..6208    +  CDS            nucleoplasmin NLS: bipartite nuclear localization signal from nucleoplasmin
   6278..6991    +  CDS            EGFP: EGFP is a basic (constitutively fluorescent) green fluorescent protein published in 1996, derived from Aequorea victoria. It is reported to be a rapidly-maturing weak dimer with moderate acid sensitivity.
   7025..7136    +  polyA_signal   bGH poly(A) signal: bovine growth hormone polyadenylation signal
   7241..7381    +  repeat_region  AAV2 ITR: inverted terminal repeat of adeno-associated virus serotype 2 inverted
   7386..7437    -  misc_feature   bom (fragment): basis of mobility region from pBR322
   7456..7911    +  rep_origin     f1 ori (sequence partly withheld): f1 bacteriophage origin of replication; arrow indicates direction of (+) strand synthesis
   7912..7961    -  misc_feature   bom (fragment): basis of mobility region from pBR322
   8063..8098    -  CDS            rop (fragment): Rop protein, which maintains plasmids at low copy number; rop
   8193..8297    +  promoter       AmpR promoter: bla
   8298..9158    +  CDS            AmpR: β-lactamase; bla; confers resistance to ampicillin, carbenicillin, and related antibiotics
