[The description below was written by a language model from this plasmid's Addgene catalogue record and pLannotate feature annotations shown in this document.]
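Description:
PX458_HMG20A_2 is a CRISPR plasmid built on the PX458 backbone, an all-in-one mammalian expression vector that delivers both a guide RNA and Streptococcus pyogenes Cas9 by transfection. It is propagated in E. coli as a high-copy plasmid through a ColE1/pUC-type origin and selected with ampicillin via the β-lactamase (AmpR) gene. The 9,288-nt sequence also carries an f1 phage origin, a single annotated AAV2 ITR, and short fragments annotated as bom and rop, which look like backbone remnants rather than functional parts.

The insert is a guide sequence against human HMG20A, introduced by Gibson cloning and described as targeting the 3' end of the gene. It sits between the human U6 RNA polymerase III promoter and the SpCas9 gRNA scaffold, so a complete single guide RNA is transcribed in human cells. A partial second scaffold fragment is annotated immediately downstream. A separate Pol II cassette uses the CMV enhancer, chicken β-actin promoter and a hybrid intron to express Cas9, which the annotation tool splits into contiguous N- and C-terminal portions, followed by a nucleoplasmin nuclear localization signal, EGFP and a bGH polyadenylation signal. The element linking Cas9 to EGFP is not annotated in the feature table. EGFP provides a fluorescent marker for identifying or sorting transfected cells.

The plasmid belongs to a CRISPR-based tagging system for adding an epitope tag, currently FLAG, to endogenous proteins, developed for ChIP-seq of DNA-binding proteins. Cutting near the 3' end of HMG20A is consistent with inserting a tag at the C-terminus by homology-directed repair. The repair donor is not part of this construct.
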