Addgene plasmid #86319: PX458_HMG20A_2
Purpose: Encodes gRNA for 3' target of human HMG20A
Depositing lab: Eric Mendenhall & Richard M. Myers. Depositing organization: University of Alabama in Huntsville. Publication: CETCh-seq: CRISPR epitope tagging ChIP-seq of DNA-binding proteins. Savic D, Partridge EC, Newberry KM, Smith SB, Meadows SK, Roberts BS, Mackiewicz M, Mendenhall EM, Myers RM. Genome Res. 2015 Sep 9. 10.1101/gr.193540.115 PubMed 26355004.
Backbone
  Vector backbone: PX458
  Vector type: CRISPR
Growth in bacteria
  Bacterial resistance: Ampicillin, 100 μg/mL
  Growth temperature: 37°C
  Growth strain: DH5alpha
  Copy number: High Copy
Gene/Insert
  Gene/Insert name: gRNA against HMG20A
  gRNA/shRNA sequence: GACTCGATCGTTAGGGAA
  Species: H. sapiens (human)
  Entrez Gene: HMG20A (a.k.a. HMGX1, HMGXB1)
  Cloning method: Gibson Cloning
  Sequencing primers: 5′ pBR322ori-F
Terms and licenses: Academic/Nonprofit Terms; Industry Terms: Not Available to Industry
Depositor comments: Note: This plasmid is part of the Mendenhall and Meyers CRISPR-based Tagging system to add a tag (currently using FLAG) to endogenous proteins. Please see https://www.addgene.org/crispr/tagging/ for more details.
How to cite: PX458_HMG20A_2 was a gift from Eric Mendenhall & Richard M. Myers (Addgene plasmid # 86319 ; http://n2t.net/addgene:86319 ; RRID:Addgene_86319)
